Addgene plasmid #65810: pCI-MS2V5-PABPC1 MLLEmut M161A/D165K
Purpose: expression of PABPC1-MS2 fusion, double mutant.
Depositing lab: Niels Gehring. Depositing organization: Universitaet zu Koeln. Publication: The interaction of cytoplasmic poly(A)-binding protein with eukaryotic initiation factor 4G suppresses nonsense-mediated mRNA decay. Fatscher T, Boehm V, Weiche B, Gehring NH. RNA. 2014 Oct;20(10):1579-92. doi: 10.1261/rna.044933.114. Epub 2014 Aug 21. PubMed 25147240.
Backbone
  Vector backbone: pCI-neo
  Backbone manufacturer: Promega
  Backbone size w/o insert (bp): 4572
  Vector type: Mammalian Expression
  Selectable markers: Neomycin (select with G418)
Growth in bacteria
  Bacterial resistance: Ampicillin, 100 μg/mL
  Growth temperature: 37°C
  Growth strain: DH5alpha
  Copy number: Unknown
Gene/Insert
  Gene/Insert name: PABPC1 (alt name: poly(A) binding protein, cytoplasmic 4)
  Species: H. sapiens (human)
  Mutation: MLLEmut M161A/D165K
  Entrez Gene: PABPC4 (a.k.a. APP-1, APP1, PABP4, iPABP)
  Promoter: CMV
  Tag / fusion protein: MS2 stem loops (N terminal on insert); V5 (N terminal on insert)
  Cloning method: Unknown
  Sequencing primers: 5′ CMV-F; 3′ EBV-R
Terms and licenses: Academic/Nonprofit Terms; Industry Terms: Not Available to Industry
How to cite: pCI-MS2V5-PABPC1 MLLEmut M161A/D165K was a gift from Niels Gehring (Addgene plasmid # 65810 ; http://n2t.net/addgene:65810 ; RRID:Addgene_65810)
