[The description below was written by a language model from this plasmid's Addgene catalogue record and pLannotate feature annotations shown in this document.]
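Description:
pCI-MS2V5-PABPC1 MLLEmut M161A/D165K is a mammalian expression plasmid built on the pCI-neo backbone, with a full sequence record of about 7.8 kb. It is propagated in E. coli through a high-copy ColE1/pUC-type origin with ampicillin selection (AmpR/β-lactamase), and it also carries an f1 origin for single-stranded DNA production. For mammalian cells, a separate cassette with the SV40 enhancer/early promoter, the neo gene and a synthetic poly(A) signal allows G418 selection of stable transfectants.

The expression unit uses the CMV immediate-early enhancer and promoter followed by the chimeric β-globin/immunoglobulin intron, which generally improves expression, and ends in the SV40 poly(A) signal. A T7 promoter sits upstream of the coding region and a T3 promoter fragment downstream. The open reading frame begins with the bacteriophage MS2 coat protein, which binds a specific RNA hairpin, followed by human PABPC1. The catalogue lists a V5 epitope tag at the N terminus of the insert; it is not annotated in the feature table but would plausibly fall in the short gap between the two coding sequences. The catalogue describes the tag as "MS2 stem loops", yet the annotated feature is the coat protein. Likewise, the Entrez link and alternative name point to PABPC4, while the name and sequence annotation identify PABPC1. The insert carries an MLLE domain mutation plus M161A/D165K, though the record does not explain the effect of each change.

Such MS2 coat protein fusions are typically used to tether a protein to reporter mRNAs bearing MS2 binding sites. The associated publication concerns suppression of nonsense-mediated mRNA decay through the PABP–eIF4G interaction.
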