Features (pLannotate 1.2.2; 20 found; start..end, strand, type, name):
    140..517     +  enhancer       CMV enhancer: human cytomegalovirus immediate early enhancer
    518..729     +  promoter       CMV promoter: human cytomegalovirus (CMV) immediate early promoter
    890..1022    +  intron         chimeric intron: chimera between introns from human β-globin and immunoglobulin heavy chain genes
   1067..1085    +  promoter       T7 promoter: promoter for bacteriophage T7 RNA polymerase
   1094..1483    +  CDS            CAPSD_BPMS2: Experimental evidence at protein level: Swiss-Prot protein existence level 1. Acts as a translational repressor of viral replicase synthesis late in infection. This latter function is the result of capsid protein interaction with an RNA hairpin which contains the replicase ribosome-binding site. From Escherichia phage MS2 (Bacteriophage MS2).
   1538..3442    +  CDS            PABPC1: PABP1_HUMAN - Also known as PAB1, PABP1, PABPC2. Experimental evidence at protein level: Swiss-Prot protein existence level 1. (Microbial infection) Positively regulates the replication of dengue virus (DENV). From Homo sapiens (Human).
   3457..3474    -  promoter       T3 promoter (fragment): promoter for bacteriophage T3 RNA polymerase
   3492..3613    -  polyA_signal   SV40 poly(A) signal: SV40 polyadenylation signal
   3636..3704    -  CDS            large T antigen (fragment): large T antigen from SV40 (simian virus 40)
   3728..3795    +  CDS            lacZα (fragment): LacZα fragment of β-galactosidase; lacZ fragment
   3799..4227    +  rep_origin     f1 ori (sequence partly withheld): f1 bacteriophage origin of replication; arrow indicates direction of (+) strand synthesis
   4255..4306    -  misc_feature   bom (fragment): basis of mobility region from pBR322
   4371..4728    +  promoter       SV40 promoter: SV40 enhancer and early promoter
   4779..5570    +  CDS            neo: KKA2_KLEPN - Also known as kan, nptII. Experimental evidence at protein level: Swiss-Prot protein existence level 1. Resistance to kanamycin, neomycin, paromomycin, ribostamycin, butirosin and gentamicin B. From Klebsiella pneumoniae.
   5637..5685    +  polyA_signal   poly(A) signal: synthetic polyadenylation signal
   5705..5759    -  misc_feature   bom (fragment): basis of mobility region from pBR322
   5861..5896    -  CDS            rop (fragment): Rop protein, which maintains plasmids at low copy number; rop
   5991..6095    +  promoter       AmpR promoter: bla
   6096..6956    +  CDS            AmpR: β-lactamase; bla; confers resistance to ampicillin, carbenicillin, and related antibiotics
   7127..7715    +  rep_origin     ori: high-copy-number ColE1/pMB1/pBR322/pUC origin of replication
>Addgene plasmid #65810 | pCI-MS2V5-PABPC1 MLLEmut M161A/D165K | depositor full sequence | sequence record 111921 | Full Sequence
TCAATATTGGCCATTAGCCATATTATTCATTGGTTATATAGCATAAATCAATATTGGCTATTGGCCATTG
CATACGTTGTATCTATATCATAATATGTACATTTATATTGGCTCATGTCCAATATGACCGCCATGTTGGC
ATTGATTATTGACTAGTTATTAATAGTAATCAATTACGGGGTCATTAGTTCATAGCCCATATATGGAGTT
CCGCGTTACATAACTTACGGTAAATGGCCCGCCTGGCTGACCGCCCAACGACCCCCGCCCATTGACGTCA
ATAATGACGTATGTTCCCATAGTAACGCCAATAGGGACTTTCCATTGACGTCAATGGGTGGAGTATTTAC
GGTAAACTGCCCACTTGGCAGTACATCAAGTGTATCATATGCCAAGTCCGCCCCCTATTGACGTCAATGA
CGGTAAATGGCCCGCCTGGCATTATGCCCAGTACATGACCTTACGGGACTTTCCTACTTGGCAGTACATC
TACGTATTAGTCATCGCTATTACCATGGTGATGCGGTTTTGGCAGTACACCAATGGGCGTGGATAGCGGT
TTGACTCACGGGGATTTCCAAGTCTCCACCCCATTGACGTCAATGGGAGTTTGTTTTGGCACCAAAATCA
ACGGGACTTTCCAAAATGTCGTAACAACTGCGATCGCCCGCCCCGTTGACGCAAATGGGCGGTAGGCGTG
TACGGTGGGAGGTCTATATAAGCAGAGCTCGTTTAGTGAACCGTCAGATCACTAGAAGCTTTATTGCGGT
AGTTTATCACAGTTAAATTGCTAACGCAGTCAGTGCTTCTGACACAACAGTCTCGAACTTAAGCTGCAGT
GACTCTCTTAAGGTAGCCTTGCAGAAGTTGGTCGTGAGGCACTGGGCAGGTAAGTATCAAGGTTACAAGA
CAGGTTTAAGGAGACCAATAGAAACTGGGCTTGTCGAGACAGAGAAGACTCTTGCGTTTCTGATAGGCAC
CTATTGGTCTTACTGACATCCACTTTGCCTTTCTCTCCACAGGTGTCCACTCCCAGTTCAATTACAGCTC
TTAAGGCTAGAGTACTTAATACGACTCACTATAGGCTAGCACCATGGCTTCTAACTTTACTCAGTTCGTT
CTCGTGGACAATGGCGGAACTGGCGACGTGACTGTCGCCCCAAGCAACTTCGCTAACGGGGTCGCTGAAT
GGATCAGCTCTAACTCGCGTTCACAGGCTTACAAAGTAACCTGTAGCGTTCGTCAGAGCTCTGCGCAGAA
TCGCAAATACACCATCAAAGTCGAGGTGCCTAAAGTGGCAACCCAGACTGTTGGTGGTGTAGAGCTTCCT
GTAGCCGCATGGCGTTCGTACTTAAATATGGAACTAACCATTCCAATTTTCGCCACGAACTCCGACTGCG
AGCTTATTGTTAAGGCAATGCAAGGTCTCCTAAAAGATGGAAACCCGATTCCCTCAGCAATCGCAGCAAA
CTCCGGCATCTACGGCGGTGGCAAGCCCATCCCTAACCCACTGCTGGGCCTGGACAGCACCCTCGAGAAC
CCCAGTGCCCCCAGCTACCCGATGGCCTCGCTCTACGTGGGGGACCTCCACCCCGACGTGACCGAGGCGA
TGCTCTACGAGAAGTTCAGCCCGGCCGGGCCCATCCTCTCCATCCGGGTCTGCAGGGACATGATCACCCG
CCGCTCCTTGGGCTACGCGTATGTGAACTTCCAGCAGCCGGCGGACGCGGAGCGTGCTTTGGACACCATG
AATTTTGATGTTATAAAGGGCAAGCCAGTACGCATCATGTGGTCTCAGCGTGATCCATCACTTCGCAAAA
GTGGAGTAGGCAACATATTCATTAAAAATCTGGACAAATCCATTGATAATAAAGCACTGTATGATACATT
TTCTGCTTTTGGTAACATCCTTTCATGTAAGGTGGTTTGTGATGAAAATGGTTCCAAGGGCTATGGATTT
GTACACTTTGAGACGCAGGAAGCAGCTGAAAGAGCTATTGAAAAAATGAATGGAGCACTCCTAAATAAAC
GCAAAGTATTTGTTGGACGATTTAAGTCTCGTAAAGAACGAGAAGCTGAACTTGGAGCTAGGGCAAAAGA
ATTCACCAATGTTTACATCAAGAATTTTGGAGAAGACATGGATGATGAGCGCCTTAAGGATCTCTTTGGC
AAGTTTGGGCCTGCCTTAAGTGTGAAAGTAATGACTGATGAAAGTGGAAAATCCAAAGGATTTGGATTTG
TAAGCTTTGAAAGGCATGAAGATGCACAGAAAGCTGTGGATGAGATGAACGGAAAGGAGCTCAATGGAAA
ACAAATTTATGTTGGTCGAGCTCAGAAAAAGGTGGAACGGCAGACGGAACTTAAGCGCAAATTTGAACAG
ATGAAACAAGATAGGATCACCAGATACCAGGGTGTTAATCTTTATGTGAAAAATCTTGATGATGGTATTG
ATGATGAACGTCTCCGGAAAGAGTTTTCTCCATTTGGTACAATCACTAGTGCAAAGGTTATGATGGAAGG
TGGTCGCAGCAAAGGGTTTGGTTTTGTATGTTTCTCCTCCCCAGAAGAAGCCACTAAAGCAGTTACAGAA
ATGAACGGTAGAATTGTGGCCACAAAGCCATTGTATGTAGCTTTAGCTCAGCGCAAAGAAGAGCGCCAGG
CTCACCTCACTAACCAGTATATGCAGAGAATGGCAAGTGTACGAGCTGTTCCCAACCCTGTAATCAACCC
CTACCAGCCAGCACCTCCTTCAGGTTACTTCATGGCAGCTATCCCACAGACTCAGAACCGTGCTGCATAC
TATCCTCCTAGCCAAATTGCTCAACTAAGACCAAGTCCTCGCTGGACTGCTCAGGGTGCCAGACCTCATC
CATTCCAAAATATGCCCGGTGCTATCCGCCCAGCTGCTCCTAGACCACCATTTAGTACTATGAGACCAGC
TTCTTCACAGGTTCCACGAGTCATGTCAACACAGCGTGTTGCTAACACATCAACACAGACAATGGGTCCA
CGTCCTGCAGCTGCAGCCGCTGCAGCTACTCCTGCTGTCCGCACCGTTCCACAGTATAAATATGCTGCAG
GAGTTCGCAATCCTCAGCAACATCTTAATGCACAGCCACAAGTTACAATGCAACAGCCTGCTGTTCATGT
ACAAGGTCAGGAACCTTTGACTGCTTCCATGTTGGCATCTGCCCCTCCTCAAGAGCAAAAGCAAATGTTG
GGTGAACGGCTGTTTCCTCTTATTCAAGCCATGCACCCTACTCTTGCTGGTAAAATCACTGGCGGCGCCG
CCCGCATTGATAATTCAGAACTTCTTCACATGCTGGAGTCTCCAGAGTCACTCCGTTCTAAGGTTGATGA
AGCTGTAGCTGTACTACAAGCCCACCAAGCTAAAGAGGCTGCCCAGAAAGCAGTTAACAGTGCCACCGGT
GTTCCAACTGTTTAAGCGGCCGCTTCCCTTTAGTGAGGGTTAATGCTTCGAGCAGACATGATAAGATACA
TTGATGAGTTTGGACAAACCACAACTAGAATGCAGTGAAAAAAATGCTTTATTTGTGAAATTTGTGATGC
TATTGCTTTATTTGTAACCATTATAAGCTGCAATAAACAAGTTAACAACAACAATTGCATTCATTTTATG
TTTCAGGTTCAGGGGGAGATGTGGGAGGTTTTTTAAAGCAAGTAAAACCTCTACAAATGTGGTAAAATCC
GATAAGGATCGATCCGGGCTGGCGTAATAGCGAAGAGGCCCGCACCGATCGCCCTTCCCAACAGTTGCGC
AGCCTGAATGGCGAATGG
[124 nt withheld, positions 3799-3922]
C
[91 nt withheld, positions 3924-4014]
A
[49 nt withheld, positions 4016-4064]
CCTTTGACGTTGGAGTCCACGTTCTTT
[37 nt withheld, positions 4092-4128]
ACCCTATCTCGGTCTATTCTTTTGATTTATAAGGGATTTTGCCGATTTCGGCCTATTGGTTAAAAAATGA
GCTGATTTAACAAAAATTTAACGCGAATTTTAACAAAATATTAACGCTTACAATTTCCTGATGCGGTATT
TTCTCCTTACGCATCTGTGCGGTATTTCACACCGCATACGCGGATCTGCGCAGCACCATGGCCTGAAATA
ACCTCTGAAAGAGGAACTTGGTTAGGTACCTTCTGAGGCGGAAAGAACCAGCTGTGGAATGTGTGTCAGT
TAGGGTGTGGAAAGTCCCCAGGCTCCCCAGCAGGCAGAAGTATGCAAAGCATGCATCTCAATTAGTCAGC
AACCAGGTGTGGAAAGTCCCCAGGCTCCCCAGCAGGCAGAAGTATGCAAAGCATGCATCTCAATTAGTCA
GCAACCATAGTCCCGCCCCTAACTCCGCCCATCCCGCCCCTAACTCCGCCCAGTTCCGCCCATTCTCCGC
CCCATGGCTGACTAATTTTTTTTATTTATGCAGAGGCCGAGGCCGCCTCGGCCTCTGAGCTATTCCAGAA
GTAGTGAGGAGGCTTTTTTGGAGGCCTAGGCTTTTGCAAAAAGCTTGATTCTTCTGACACAACAGTCTCG
AACTTAAGGCTAGAGCCACCATGATTGAACAAGATGGATTGCACGCAGGTTCTCCGGCCGCTTGGGTGGA
GAGGCTATTCGGCTATGACTGGGCACAACAGACAATCGGCTGCTCTGATGCCGCCGTGTTCCGGCTGTCA
GCGCAGGGGCGCCCGGTTCTTTTTGTCAAGACCGACCTGTCCGGTGCCCTGAATGAACTGCAGGACGAGG
CAGCGCGGCTATCGTGGCTGGCCACGACGGGCGTTCCTTGCGCAGCTGTGCTCGACGTTGTCACTGAAGC
GGGAAGGGACTGGCTGCTATTGGGCGAAGTGCCGGGGCAGGATCTCCTGTCATCTCACCTTGCTCCTGCC
GAGAAAGTATCCATCATGGCTGATGCAATGCGGCGGCTGCATACGCTTGATCCGGCTACCTGCCCATTCG
ACCACCAAGCGAAACATCGCATCGAGCGAGCACGTACTCGGATGGAAGCCGGTCTTGTCGATCAGGATGA
TCTGGACGAAGAGCATCAGGGGCTCGCGCCAGCCGAACTGTTCGCCAGGCTCAAGGCGCGCATGCCCGAC
GGCGAGGATCTCGTCGTGACCCATGGCGATGCCTGCTTGCCGAATATCATGGTGGAAAATGGCCGCTTTT
CTGGATTCATCGACTGTGGCCGGCTGGGTGTGGCGGACCGCTATCAGGACATAGCGTTGGCTACCCGTGA
TATTGCTGAAGAGCTTGGCGGCGAATGGGCTGACCGCTTCCTCGTGCTTTACGGTATCGCCGCTCCCGAT
TCGCAGCGCATCGCCTTCTATCGCCTTCTTGACGAGTTCTTCTGAGCGGGACTCTGGGGTTCGAAATGAC
CGACCAAGCGACGCCCAACCTGCCATCACGATGGCCGCAATAAAATATCTTTATTTTCATTACATCTGTG
TGTTGGTTTTTTGTGTGAATCGATAGCGATAAGGATCCGCGTATGGTGCACTCTCAGTACAATCTGCTCT
GATGCCGCATAGTTAAGCCAGCCCCGACACCCGCCAACACCCGCTGACGCGCCCTGACGGGCTTGTCTGC
TCCCGGCATCCGCTTACAGACAAGCTGTGACCGTCTCCGGGAGCTGCATGTGTCAGAGGTTTTCACCGTC
ATCACCGAAACGCGCGAGACGAAAGGGCCTCGTGATACGCCTATTTTTATAGGTTAATGTCATGATAATA
ATGGTTTCTTAGACGTCAGGTGGCACTTTTCGGGGAAATGTGCGCGGAACCCCTATTTGTTTATTTTTCT
AAATACATTCAAATATGTATCCGCTCATGAGACAATAACCCTGATAAATGCTTCAATAATATTGAAAAAG
GAAGAGTATGAGTATTCAACATTTCCGTGTCGCCCTTATTCCCTTTTTTGCGGCATTTTGCCTTCCTGTT
TTTGCTCACCCAGAAACGCTGGTGAAAGTAAAAGATGCTGAAGATCAGTTGGGTGCACGAGTGGGTTACA
TCGAACTGGATCTCAACAGCGGTAAGATCCTTGAGAGTTTTCGCCCCGAAGAACGTTTTCCAATGATGAG
CACTTTTAAAGTTCTGCTATGTGGCGCGGTATTATCCCGTATTGACGCCGGGCAAGAGCAACTCGGTCGC
CGCATACACTATTCTCAGAATGACTTGGTTGAGTACTCACCAGTCACAGAAAAGCATCTTACGGATGGCA
TGACAGTAAGAGAATTATGCAGTGCTGCCATAACCATGAGTGATAACACTGCGGCCAACTTACTTCTGAC
AACGATCGGAGGACCGAAGGAGCTAACCGCTTTTTTGCACAACATGGGGGATCATGTAACTCGCCTTGAT
CGTTGGGAACCGGAGCTGAATGAAGCCATACCAAACGACGAGCGTGACACCACGATGCCTGTAGCAATGG
CAACAACGTTGCGCAAACTATTAACTGGCGAACTACTTACTCTAGCTTCCCGGCAACAATTAATAGACTG
GATGGAGGCGGATAAAGTTGCAGGACCACTTCTGCGCTCGGCCCTTCCGGCTGGCTGGTTTATTGCTGAT
AAATCTGGAGCCGGTGAGCGTGGGTCTCGCGGTATCATTGCAGCACTGGGGCCAGATGGTAAGCCCTCCC
GTATCGTAGTTATCTACACGACGGGGAGTCAGGCAACTATGGATGAACGAAATAGACAGATCGCTGAGAT
AGGTGCCTCACTGATTAAGCATTGGTAACTGTCAGACCAAGTTTACTCATATATACTTTAGATTGATTTA
AAACTTCATTTTTAATTTAAAAGGATCTAGGTGAAGATCCTTTTTGATAATCTCATGACCAAAATCCCTT
AACGTGAGTTTTCGTTCCACTGAGCGTCAGACCCCGTAGAAAAGATCAAAGGATCTTCTTGAGATCCTTT
TTTTCTGCGCGTAATCTGCTGCTTGCAAACAAAAAAACCACCGCTACCAGCGGTGGTTTGTTTGCCGGAT
CAAGAGCTACCAACTCTTTTTCCGAAGGTAACTGGCTTCAGCAGAGCGCAGATACCAAATACTGTTCTTC
TAGTGTAGCCGTAGTTAGGCCACCACTTCAAGAACTCTGTAGCACCGCCTACATACCTCGCTCTGCTAAT
CCTGTTACCAGTGGCTGCTGCCAGTGGCGATAAGTCGTGTCTTACCGGGTTGGACTCAAGACGATAGTTA
CCGGATAAGGCGCAGCGGTCGGGCTGAACGGGGGGTTCGTGCACACAGCCCAGCTTGGAGCGAACGACCT
ACACCGAACTGAGATACCTACAGCGTGAGCTATGAGAAAGCGCCACGCTTCCCGAAGGGAGAAAGGCGGA
CAGGTATCCGGTAAGCGGCAGGGTCGGAACAGGAGAGCGCACGAGGGAGCTTCCAGGGGGAAACGCCTGG
TATCTTTATAGTCCTGTCGGGTTTCGCCACCTCTGACTTGAGCGTCGATTTTTGTGATGCTCGTCAGGGG
GGCGGAGCCTATGGAAAAACGCCAGCAACGCGGCCTTTTTACGGTTCCTGGCCTTTTGCTGGCCTTTTGC
TCACATGGCTCGACAGATCT
