>Addgene plasmid #65810 | pCI-MS2V5-PABPC1 MLLEmut M161A/D165K | addgene partial sequence | sequence record 122839 | CMV-F 5'-CGCAAATGGGCGGTAGGCGTG-3'
GAGCTCGTTTAGTGAACCGTCAGATCACTAGAAGCTTTATTGCGGTAGTTTATCACAGCTTAAATTGCTA
ACGCAGTCAGTGCTTCTGACACAACAGTCTCGAACTTAAGCTGCAGTGACTCTCTTAAGGTAGCCTTGCA
GAAGTTGGTCGTGAGGCACTGGGCAGGTAAGTATCAAGGTTACAAGACAGGTTTAAGGAGACCAATAGAA
ACTGGGCTTGTCGAGACAGAGAAGACTCTTGCGTTTCTGATAGGCACCTATTGGTCTTACTGACATCCAC
TTTGCCTTTCTCTCCACAGGTGTCCACTCCCAGTTCAATTACAGCTCTTAAGGCTAGAGTACTTAATACG
ACTCACTATAGGCTAGCACCATGGCTTCTAACTTTACTCAGTTCGTTCTCGTGGACAATGGCGGAACTGG
CGACGTGACTGTCGCCCCAAGCAACTTCGCTAACGGGGTCGCTGAATGGATCAGCTCTAACTCGCGTTCA
CAGGCTTACAAAGTAACCTGTAGCGTTCGTCAGAGCTCTGCGCAGAATCGCAAATACACCATCAAAGTCG
AGGTGCCTAAAGTGGCAACCCAGACTGTTGGTGGTGTAGAGCTTCCTGTAGCCGCATGGCGTTCGTACTT
AAATATGGAACTAACCATTCCAATTTTCGCCACGAACTCCGACTGCGAGCTTATTGTTAAGGCAATGCAA
GGTCTCCTAAAAGATGGAAACCCGATTCCCTCAGCAATCGCAGCAAACTCCGGCATCTACGGCGGTGGCA
AGCCCATCCCTAACCCACTGCTGGGCCTGGACAGCACCCCTCGAGAACCC
