>Addgene plasmid #65810 | pCI-MS2V5-PABPC1 MLLEmut M161A/D165K | addgene partial sequence | sequence record 123830 | hPABPC1-F1 5'-TTCCAAGGGCTATGGATTTG-3'
TGAATGGAGCACTCCTAAATAAACGCAAAGTATTTGTTGGACGATTTAAGTCTCGTAAAGAACGAGAAGC
TGAACTTGGAGCTAGGGCAAAAGAATTCACCAATGTTTACATCAAGAATTTTGGAGAAGACATGGATGAT
GAGCGCCTTAAGGATCTCTTTGGCAAGTTTGGGCCTGCCTTAAGTGTGAAAGTAATGACTGATGAAAGTG
GAAAATCCAAAGGATTTGGATTTGTAAGCTTTGAAAGGCATGAAGATGCACAGAAAGCTGTGGATGAGAT
GAACGGAAAGGAGCTCAATGGAAAACAAATTTATGTTGGTCGAGCTCAGAAAAAGGTGGAACGGCAGACG
GAACTTAAGCGCAAATTTGAACAGATGAAACAAGATAGGATCACCAGATACCAGGGTGTTAATCTTTATG
TGAAAAATCTTGATGATGGTATTGATGATGAACGTCTCCGGAAAGAGTTTTCTCCATTTGGTACAATCAC
TAGTGCAAAGGTTATGATGGAGGGTGGTCGCAGCAAAGGGTTTGGTTTTGTATGTTTCTCCTCCCCAGAA
GAAGCCACTAAAGCAGTTACAGAAATGAACGGTAGAATTGTGGCCACAAAGCCATTGTATGTAGCTTTAG
CTCAGCGCAAAGAAGAGCGCCAGGCTCACCTCACTAACCAGTATATGCAGAGAATGGCAAGTGTACGAGC
TGTTCCCAACCCTGTAATCAACCCCTACCAGCCAGCACCTCCTTCAGGTTACTTCATGGCAGCTATCCCA
CAGACTCAGAACCGTGCTGCATACTATCCTCCTAGCCAAATTGCTCAACTAAGAC
