>Addgene plasmid #65810 | pCI-MS2V5-PABPC1 MLLEmut M161A/D165K | addgene partial sequence | sequence record 123832 | EBV-rev 5'-GTGGTTTGTCCAAACTCATC-3'
AGCATTACCCTCACTAAAGGGAAGCGGCCGCCCGGGTTAAACAGTTGGAACACCGGTGGCACTGTTAACT
GCTTTCTGGGCAGCCTCTTTAGCTTGGTGGGCTTGTAGTACAGCTACAGCTTCATCAACCTTAGAACGGA
GTGACTCTGGAGACTCCAGCATGTGAAGAAGTTCTGAATTATCAATGCGGGCGGCGCCGCCAGTGATTTT
ACCAGCAAGAGTAGGGTGCATGGCTTGAATAAGAGGAAACAGCCGTTCACCCAACATTTGCTTTTGCTCT
TGAGGAGGGGCAGATGCCAACATGGAAGCAGTCAAAGGTTCCTGACCTTGTACATGAACAGCAGGCTGTT
GCATTGTAACTTGTGGCTGTGCATTAAGATGTTGCTGAGGATTGCGAACTCCTGCAGCATATTTATACTG
TGGAACGGTGCGGACAGCAGGAGTAGCTGCAGCGGCTGCAGCTGCAGGACGTGGACCCATTGTCTGTGTT
GATGTGTTAGCAACACGCTGTGTTGACATGACTCGTGGAACCTGTGAAGAAGCTGGTCTCATAGTACTAA
ATGGTGGTCTAGGAGCAGCTGGGCGGATAGCACCGGGCATATTTTGGAATGGATGAGGTCTGGCACCCTG
AGCAGTCCAGCGAGGACTTGGTCTTAGTTGAGCAATTTGGCTAGGAGGATAGTATGCAGCACGGTTCTGA
GTCTGTGGGATAGCTGCCATGAAGTAACCTGAAGGAGGTGCTGGCTGGTAGGGGTTGATTACAGGGTTGG
GAACAGCTCGTACACTTGCCATTCTCTGCATATACTGGTTAGTGAGGTGAGCCTGGCGCTCTTCTTTGCG
CTGAGCTAAA
