>Addgene plasmid #65810 | pCI-MS2V5-PABPC1 MLLEmut M161A/D165K | addgene partial sequence | sequence record 124310 | chim-int-F 5'-TCTTACTGACATCCACTTTGCC-3'
AGGCTAGAGTACTTAATACGACTCACTATAGGCTAGCACCATGGCTTCTAACTTTACTCAGTTCGTTCTC
GTGGACAATGGCGGAACTGGCGACGTGACTGTCGCCCCAAGCAACTTCGCTAACGGGGTCGCTGAATGGA
TCAGCTCTAACTCGCGTTCACAGGCTTACAAAGTAACCTGTAGCGTTCGTCAGAGCTCTGCGCAGAATCG
CAAATACACCATCAAAGTCGAGGTGCCTAAAGTGGCAACCCAGACTGTTGGTGGTGTAGAGCTTCCTGTA
GCCGCATGGCGTTCGTACTTAAATATGGAACTAACCATTCCAATTTTCGCCACGAACTCCGACTGCGAGC
TTATTGTTAAGGCAATGCAAGGTCTCCTAAAAGATGGAAACCCGATTCCCTCAGCAATCGCAGCAAACTC
CGGCATCTACGGCGGTGGCAAGCCCATCCCTAACCCACTGCTGGGCCTGGACAGCACCCTCGAGAACCCC
AGTGCCCCCAGCTACCCGATGGCCTCGCTCTACGTGGGGGACCTCCACCCCGACGTGACCGAGGCGATGC
TCTACGAGAAGTTCAGCCCGGCCGGGCCCATCCTCTCCATCCGGGTCTGCAGGGACATGATCACCCGCCG
CTCCTTGGGCTACGCGTATGTGAACTTCCAGCAGCCGGCGGACGCGGAGCGTGCTTTGGACACCATGAAT
TTTGATGTTATAAAGGGCAAGCCAGTACGCATCATGTGGTCTCAGCGTGATCCATCACTTCGCAAAAGTG
GAGTAGGCAACATATTCATTAAAAATCTGGACAAATCCATTGATAATAAAGCACTGTAT
